>Addgene plasmid #168633 | pDONR223 MERS-CoV NSP6_stop | addgene full sequence | sequence record 484528 | Addgene NGS Result
CTTTCCTGCGTTATCCCCTGATTCTGTGGATAACCGTATTACCGCCTTTGAGTGAGCTGATACCGCTCGC
CGCAGCCGAACGACCGAGCGCAGCGAGTCAGTGAGCGAGGAAGCGGAAGAGCGCCCAATACGCAAACCGC
CTCTCCCCGCGCGTTGGCCGATTCATTAATGCAGCTGGCACGACAGGTTTCCCGACTGGAAAGCGGGCAG
TGAGCGCAACGCAATTAATACGCGTACCGCTAGCCAGGAAGAGTTTGTAGAAACGCAAAAAGGCCATCCG
TCAGGATGGCCTTCTGCTTAGTTTGATGCCTGGCAGTTTATGGCGGGCGTCCTGCCCGCCACCCTCCGGG
CCGTTGCTTCACAACGTTCAAATCCGCTCCCGGCGGATTTGTCCTACTCAGGAGAGCGTTCACCGACAAA
CAACAGATAAAACGAAAGGCCCAGTCTTCCGACTGAGCCTTTCGTTTTATTTGATGCCTGGCAGTTCCCT
ACTCTCGCGTTAACGCTAGCATGGATGTTTTCCCAGTCACGACGTTGTAAAACGACGGCCAGTCTTAAGC
TCGGGCCCCAAATAATGATTTTATTTTGACTGATAGTGACCTGTTCGTTGCAACAAATTGATGAGCAATG
CTTTTTTATAATGCCAACTTTGTACAAAAAAGTTGGCATGAGTGGTGTGAGAAAAGTTACATATGGTACT
GCGCATTGGTTGTTTGCGACCCTTGTCTCAACCTATGTGATAATCTTACAAGCCACTAAATTTACTTTGT
GGAACTACTTGTTTGAGACTATTCCCACACAGTTGTTCCCACTCTTATTTGTGACTATGGCCTTCGTTAT
GTTGTTGGTTAAACACAAACACACCTTTTTGACACTTTTCTTGTTGCCTGTGGCTATTTGTTTGACTTAT
GCAAACATAGTCTACGAGCCCACTACTCCCATTTCGTCAGCGCTGATTGCAGTTGCAAATTGGCTTGCCC
CCACTAATGCTTATATGCGCACTACACATACTGATATTGGTGTCTACATTAGTATGTCACTTGTATTAGT
CATTGTAGTGAAGAGATTGTACAACCCATCACTTTCTAACTTTGCGTTAGCATTGTGCAGTGGTGTAATG
TGGTTGTACACTTATAGCATTGGAGAAGCCTCAAGCCCCATTGCCTATCTGGTTTTTGTCACTACACTCA
CTAGTGATTATACGATTACAGTCTTTGTTACTGTCAACCTTGCAAAAGTTTGCACTTATGCCATCTTTGC
TTACTCACCACAGCTTACACTTGTGTTTCCGGAAGTGAAGATGATACTTTTATTATACACATGTTTAGGT
TTCATGTGTACTTGCTATTTTGGTGTCTTCTCTCTTTTGAACCTTAAGCTTAGAGCACCTATGGGTGTCT
ATGACTTTAAGGTCTCAACACAAGAGTTCAGATTCATGACTGCTAACAATCTAACTGCACCTAGAAATTC
TTGGGAGGCTATGGCTCTGAACTTTAAGTTAATAGGTATTGGCGGTACACCTTGTATAAAGGTTGCTGCT
ATGCAGTAATACCCAACTTTCTTGTACAAAGTTGGCATTATAAGAAAGCATTGCTTATCAATTTGTTGCA
ACGAACAGGTCACTATCAGTCAAAATAAAATCATTATTTGCCATCCAGCTGATATCCCCTATAGTGAGTC
GTATTACATGGTCATAGCTGTTTCCTGGCAGCTCTGGCCCGTGTCTCAAAATCTCTGATGTTACATTGCA
CAAGATAAAAATATATCATCATGCCTCCTCTAGACCAGCCAGGACAGAAATGCCTCGACTTCGCTGCTAC
CCAAGGTTGCCGGGTGACGCACACCGTGGAAACGGATGAAGGCACGAACCCAGTGGACATAAGCCTGTTC
GGTTCGTAAGCTGTAATGCAAGTAGCGTATGCGCTCACGCAACTGGTCCAGAACCTTGACCGAACGCAGC
GGTGGTAACGGCGCAGTGGCGGTTTTCATGGCTTGTTATGACTGTTTTTTTGGGGTACAGTCTATGCCTC
GGGCATCCAAGCAGCAAGCGCGTTACGCCGTGGGTCGATGTTTGATGTTATGGAGCAGCAACGATGTTAC
GCAGCAGGGCAGTCGCCCTAAAACAAAGTTAAACATTATGAGGGAAGCGGTGATCGCCGAAGTATCGACT
CAACTATCAGAGGTAGTTGGCGTCATCGAGCGCCATCTCGAACCGACGTTGCTGGCCGTACATTTGTACG
GCTCCGCAGTGGATGGCGGCCTGAAGCCACACAGTGATATTGATTTGCTGGTTACGGTGACCGTAAGGCT
TGATGAAACAACGCGGCGAGCTTTGATCAACGACCTTTTGGAAACTTCGGCTTCCCCTGGAGAGAGCGAG
ATTCTCCGCGCTGTAGAAGTCACCATTGTTGTGCACGACGACATCATTCCGTGGCGTTATCCAGCTAAGC
GCGAACTGCAATTTGGAGAATGGCAGCGCAATGACATTCTTGCAGGTATCTTCGAGCCAGCCACGATCGA
CATTGATCTGGCTATCTTGCTGACAAAAGCAAGAGAACATAGCGTTGCCTTGGTAGGTCCAGCGGCGGAG
GAACTCTTTGATCCGGTTCCTGAACAGGATCTATTTGAGGCGCTAAATGAAACCTTAACGCTATGGAACT
CGCCGCCCGACTGGGCTGGCGATGAGCGAAATGTAGTGCTTACGTTGTCCCGCATTTGGTACAGCGCAGT
AACCGGCAAAATCGCGCCGAAGGATGTCGCTGCCGACTGGGCAATGGAGCGCCTGCCGGCCCAGTATCAG
CCCGTCATACTTGAAGCTAGACAGGCTTATCTTGGACAAGAAGAAGATCGCTTGGCCTCGCGCGCAGATC
AGTTGGAAGAATTTGTCCACTACGTGAAAGGCGAGATCACCAAGGTAGTCGGCAAATAACCCTCGAGCCA
CCCATGACCAAAATCCCTTAACGTGAGTTACGCGTCGTTCCACTGAGCGTCAGACCCCGTAGAAAAGATC
AAAGGATCTTCTTGAGATCCTTTTTTTCTGCGCGTAATCTGCTGCTTGCAAACAAAAAAACCACCGCTAC
CAGCGGTGGTTTGTTTGCCGGATCAAGAGCTACCAACTCTTTTTCCGAAGGTAACTGGCTTCAGCAGAGC
GCAGATACCAAATACTGTTCTTCTAGTGTAGCCGTAGTTAGGCCACCACTTCAAGAACTCTGTAGCACCG
CCTACATACCTCGCTCTGCTAATCCTGTTACCAGTGGCTGCTGCCAGTGGCGATAAGTCGTGTCTTACCG
GGTTGGACTCAAGACGATAGTTACCGGATAAGGCGCAGCGGTCGGGCTGAACGGGGGGTTCGTGCACACA
GCCCAGCTTGGAGCGAACGACCTACACCGAACTGAGATACCTACAGCGTGAGCTATGAGAAAGCGCCACG
CTTCCCGAAGGGAGAAAGGCGGACAGGTATCCGGTAAGCGGCAGGGTCGGAACAGGAGAGCGCACGAGGG
AGCTTCCAGGGGGAAACGCCTGGTATCTTTATAGTCCTGTCGGGTTTCGCCACCTCTGACTTGAGCGTCG
ATTTTTGTGATGCTCGTCAGGGGGGCGGAGCCTATGGAAAAACGCCAGCAACGCGGCCTTTTTACGGTTC
CTGGCCTTTTGCTGGCCTTTTGCTCACATGTT
Features (pLannotate 1.2.2; 12 found; start..end, strand, type, name):
    121..213     +  CDS            lacI (fragment): lac repressor; lacI; The lac repressor binds to the lac operator to inhibit transcription in E. coli. This inhibition can be relieved by adding lactose or isopropyl-β-D-thiogalactopyranoside (IPTG).
    268..295     -  terminator     rrnB T2 terminator: transcription terminator T2 from the E. coli rrnB gene
    427..470     +  terminator     rrnB T1 terminator: Escherichia coli rrnB; transcription terminator T1 from the E. coli rrnB gene
    517..553     -  CDS            lacZα (fragment): LacZα fragment of β-galactosidase; lacZ fragment
    570..665     +  protein_bind   attL3: mutant version of attL; recombination site for the Gateway® LR reaction LR Clonase™
    662..1546    +  CDS            R1A_MERS1 (fragment): Experimental evidence at protein level: Swiss-Prot protein existence level 1. [Non-structural protein 10]: Plays a pivotal role in viral transcription by stimulating both nsp14 3'-5' exoribonuclease and nsp16 2'-O-methyltransferase activities. Therefore plays an essential role in viral mRNAs cap methylation. From Middle East respiratory syndrome-related coronavirus (isolate United Kingdom/H123990006/2012) (MERS-CoV) (Betacoronavirus England 1).
   1551..1650    -  protein_bind   attL2: mutant version of attL; recombination site for the Gateway® LR reaction LR Clonase™
   1668..1686    -  promoter       T7 promoter: promoter for bacteriophage T7 RNA polymerase
   1876..1899    +  promoter       Pc promoter (fragment): intI1 (promoter lies within the coding sequence); class 1 integron promoter
   2075..2131    +  CDS            GmR (fragment): gentamycin acetyltransferase; aacC1; confers resistance to gentamycin
   2138..2929    +  CDS            SmR: aminoglycoside adenylyltransferase (Murphy, 1985); aadA; confers resistance to spectinomycin and streptomycin
   3022..3610    +  rep_origin     ori: high-copy-number ColE1/pMB1/pBR322/pUC origin of replication
