[The description below was written by a language model from this plasmid's Addgene catalogue record and pLannotate feature annotations shown in this document.]
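Description:
pDONR223 MERS-CoV NSP6_stop is a Gateway-compatible Entry clone built on the pDONR223 backbone. It carries the coding sequence for non-structural protein 6 (NSP6) of Middle East respiratory syndrome coronavirus. It is a bacterial cloning plasmid with no expression function of its own. It is propagated in E. coli through a high-copy ColE1/pUC-type origin and selected with spectinomycin through the aadA (SmR) aminoglycoside adenylyltransferase gene. Fragments of a class 1 integron Pc promoter and of a gentamicin resistance gene lie just upstream of this marker. The sequenced clone is 3,672 nt. This is shorter than the listed 5,005 bp empty backbone, as expected once the donor vector's attP-flanked cassette has been exchanged for the insert during Gateway cloning.

The 876 bp insert is excised from the viral orf1ab replicase polyprotein. The automated annotation matches it to the MERS-CoV replicase polyprotein 1a entry, and the nsp10 functional text attached to that hit is generic to the polyprotein record, not a description of this insert. The ORF is flanked by two attL recombination sites, one of which the annotation software labels attL3 and the other attL2. These sites allow directional transfer into attR-containing destination vectors by an LR Clonase reaction. The "_stop" suffix suggests that the ORF ends in a stop codon, which would suit native or N-terminally tagged expression but not C-terminal fusions. The record does not state this explicitly. rrnB T1 and T2 terminators sit upstream of the cassette to insulate it from read-through transcription. A T7 promoter and M13 primer sites flank the insert, and the M13 sites are the ones listed for sequencing. The clone belongs to a collection of human coronavirus protein-coding sequences intended for flexible transfer into diverse expression and assay vectors.
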