Addgene plasmid #168633: pDONR223 MERS-CoV NSP6_stop
Purpose: Gateway-compatible Entry vector
Depositing lab: Fritz Roth. Depositing organization: Sinai Health System. Publication: A resource of human coronavirus protein-coding sequences in a flexible, multipurpose Gateway Entry clone collection. Weller B, Lin CW, Pogoutse O, Sauer M, Marin-de la Rosa N, Strobel A, Young V, Knapp JJ, Rayhan A, Falter C, Kim DK, Roth FP, Falter-Braun P. G3 (Bethesda). 2023 Jul 5;13(7):jkad105. doi: 10.1093/g3journal/jkad105. PubMed 37267226.
Backbone
  Vector backbone: pDONR223
  Backbone manufacturer: Rual et al, Genome Res. 14:2128-2135, 2004.
  Backbone size w/o insert (bp): 5005
  Vector type: Other
Growth in bacteria
  Bacterial resistance: Spectinomycin, 50 μg/mL
  Growth temperature: 37°C
  Growth strain: DH5alpha
  Copy number: Unknown
Gene/Insert
  Gene/Insert name: NSP6
  Species: Other
  Insert size (bp): 876
  Entrez Gene: orf1ab (a.k.a. G128_gp01)
  Cloning method: Gateway Cloning
  Sequencing primers: 5′ m13-For; 3′ m13-Rev
Resource information
  A portion of this plasmid was derived from a plasmid made by: Falter-Braun Lab
Terms and licenses: Academic/Nonprofit Terms; Industry Terms
How to cite: pDONR223 MERS-CoV NSP6_stop was a gift from Fritz Roth (Addgene plasmid # 168633 ; http://n2t.net/addgene:168633 ; RRID:Addgene_168633)
