>Addgene plasmid #168633 | pDONR223 MERS-CoV NSP6_stop | depositor partial sequence | sequence record 326842 | Inserted CDS with Stop codon
ATGAGTGGTGTGAGAAAAGTTACATATGGTACTGCGCATTGGTTGTTTGCGACCCTTGTCTCAACCTATG
TGATAATCTTACAAGCCACTAAATTTACTTTGTGGAACTACTTGTTTGAGACTATTCCCACACAGTTGTT
CCCACTCTTATTTGTGACTATGGCCTTCGTTATGTTGTTGGTTAAACACAAACACACCTTTTTGACACTT
TTCTTGTTGCCTGTGGCTATTTGTTTGACTTATGCAAACATAGTCTACGAGCCCACTACTCCCATTTCGT
CAGCGCTGATTGCAGTTGCAAATTGGCTTGCCCCCACTAATGCTTATATGCGCACTACACATACTGATAT
TGGTGTCTACATTAGTATGTCACTTGTATTAGTCATTGTAGTGAAGAGATTGTACAACCCATCACTTTCT
AACTTTGCGTTAGCATTGTGCAGTGGTGTAATGTGGTTGTACACTTATAGCATTGGAGAAGCCTCAAGCC
CCATTGCCTATCTGGTTTTTGTCACTACACTCACTAGTGATTATACGATTACAGTCTTTGTTACTGTCAA
CCTTGCAAAAGTTTGCACTTATGCCATCTTTGCTTACTCACCACAGCTTACACTTGTGTTTCCGGAAGTG
AAGATGATACTTTTATTATACACATGTTTAGGTTTCATGTGTACTTGCTATTTTGGTGTCTTCTCTCTTT
TGAACCTTAAGCTTAGAGCACCTATGGGTGTCTATGACTTTAAGGTCTCAACACAAGAGTTCAGATTCAT
GACTGCTAACAATCTAACTGCACCTAGAAATTCTTGGGAGGCTATGGCTCTGAACTTTAAGTTAATAGGT
ATTGGCGGTACACCTTGTATAAAGGTTGCTGCTATGCAGTAA
